Addgene plasmid #128164: pB1H2 UV5 Zif268-cons (2-hybrid bait plasmid)
Purpose: UV5 promoter drives expression of Zif268-consensus peptide fusion. Pair with pGHUC w-ERBIN as a positive control (turns on HIS3/GFP).
Depositing lab: Marcus Noyes. Depositing organization: NYU Grossman School of Medicine. Publication: A Multireporter Bacterial 2-Hybrid Assay for the High-Throughput and Dynamic Assay of PDZ Domain-Peptide Interactions. Ichikawa DM, Corbi-Verge C, Shen MJ, Snider J, Wong V, Stagljar I, Kim PM, Noyes MB. ACS Synth Biol. 2019 May 17;8(5):918-928. doi: 10.1021/acssynbio.8b00499. Epub 2019 Apr 18. PubMed 30969105.
Backbone
  Vector backbone: pB1H2w2-zif268 (ColE1)
  Backbone size w/o insert (bp): 3695
  Total vector size (bp): 3747
  Modifications to backbone: Omega subunit of RNA polymerase removed from original vector. 10 amino acid glycine/serine linker followed by ERBIN PDZ consensus ligand sequence (WETWV) fused to c-terminus of zif268. UV2 promoter changed to UV5.
  Vector type: Bacterial Expression, Synthetic Biology
Growth in bacteria
  Bacterial resistance: Ampicillin, 100 μg/mL
  Growth temperature: 37°C
  Growth strain: DH5alpha
  Copy number: High Copy
Gene/Insert
  Gene/Insert name: 10 amino acid glycine/serine linker + ERBIN PDZ consensus ligand (WETWV)
  Species: Synthetic
  Insert size (bp): 52
  Promoter: UV5
  Tag / fusion protein: FLAG (N terminal on backbone); zif268 (N terminal on backbone)
  Cloning method: Restriction Enzyme; 5′ cloning site BamHI (not destroyed); 3′ cloning site XbaI (not destroyed)
  Sequencing primers: 5′ CGCCAGGATCTTCAGCGGAG
Terms and licenses: Academic/Nonprofit Terms; Industry Terms: Not Available to Industry
How to cite: pB1H2 UV5 Zif268-cons (2-hybrid bait plasmid) was a gift from Marcus Noyes (Addgene plasmid # 128164 ; http://n2t.net/addgene:128164 ; RRID:Addgene_128164)
