[The description below was written by a language model from this plasmid's Addgene catalogue record and pLannotate feature annotations shown in this document.]
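Description:
pB1H2 UV5 Zif268-cons is a 3.7 kb bacterial expression plasmid that serves as the bait component of a bacterial two-hybrid system for assaying PDZ domain–peptide interactions. It derives from the pB1H2w2-zif268 backbone and replicates in E. coli from a ColE1-type origin, with ampicillin resistance (bla with its own promoter) for selection. The catalogue lists it as high copy, although the annotated sequence also carries a rop gene, a bom site and an mbeC fragment, remnants of a ColE1/pBR322-type lineage. An f1 origin and a short lacZα fragment are present as well.

Expression is driven by the lac UV5 promoter, which replaces the UV2 promoter of the parent vector, followed by a lac operator that places transcription under lac repressor control and makes it IPTG-responsive. The encoded protein is a FLAG-tagged Zif268 zinc-finger DNA-binding domain (annotated through its similarity to ZFHD1). Its C-terminus is fused, via a ten-residue glycine/serine linker, to a synthetic consensus ligand peptide for the ERBIN PDZ domain. This 52 bp insert was cloned between BamHI and XbaI sites, both of which are retained. The RNA polymerase omega subunit found in the original vector has been removed, so this plasmid supplies only the DNA-tethered peptide. The feature table also flags a GAL11 fragment upstream of the FLAG tag, which the catalogue entry does not explain.

The plasmid is intended as a positive control when paired with pGHUC w-ERBIN. Binding of the ERBIN PDZ domain to the Zif268-anchored peptide switches on the HIS3 and GFP reporters.
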