Features (pLannotate 1.2.2; 13 found; start..end, strand, type, name):
     12..42      +  promoter       lac UV5 promoter: E. coli lac promoter with an "up" mutation
     50..66      +  protein_bind   lac operator: The lac repressor binds to the lac operator to inhibit transcription in E. coli. This inhibition can be relieved by adding lactose or isopropyl-β-D-thiogalactopyranoside (IPTG). lac repressor encoded by lacI
    152..274     +  CDS            GAL11 (fragment): MED15_YEAST - Also known as ABE1 From Saccharomyces cerevisiae (strain ATCC 204508 / S288c) (Baker's yeast).
    321..344     +  CDS            3xFLAG (fragment): three tandem FLAG® epitope tags, followed by an enterokinase cleavage site
    384..555     +  CDS            ZFHD1 (DNA binding domain) (fragment): composite human DNA-binding domain composed of domains from the transcription factors Zif268 and Oct-1 (Pomerantz et al., 1995)
    737..803     +  CDS            lacZα (fragment): LacZα fragment of β-galactosidase; lacZ fragment
    808..1236    +  rep_origin     f1 ori (sequence partly withheld): f1 bacteriophage origin of replication; arrow indicates direction of (+) strand synthesis
   1289..1393    +  promoter       AmpR promoter: bla
   1394..2254    +  CDS            AmpR: β-lactamase; bla; confers resistance to ampicillin, carbenicillin, and related antibiotics
   2425..3013    +  rep_origin     ori: high-copy-number ColE1/pMB1/pBR322/pUC origin of replication
   3199..3339    -  misc_feature   bom: basis of mobility region from pBR322
   3441..3632    -  CDS            rop: Rop protein, which maintains plasmids at low copy number; rop
   3673..3747    +  CDS            mbeC (fragment): MBEC_ECOLX - Experimental evidence at protein level: Swiss-Prot protein existence level 1. Required for efficient mobilization of ColE1 plasmid and is thus essential to promote the specific transfer of the plasmid during conjugation. Probably functions by inducing DNA bending, helping the MbeA relaxase to melt the DNA around the nic site and cleave the phosphodiester bond. Binds specifically double-stranded DNA (dsDNA) containing the ColE1 oriT but does not recognize the inverted repeat (IR). From Escherichia coli.
>Addgene plasmid #128164 | pB1H2 UV5 Zif268-cons (2-hybrid bait plasmid) | addgene full sequence | sequence record 267570 | Addgene NGS Result
GAATTCCGGGCTTTACACTTTATGCTTCCGGCTCGTATAATGTGTCGACTTGTGAGCGGATAACAATTTC
ACACAGGAAACAGCTATGCCTCAACAGCAGCAAATGCAACCTCCCAATTCAAGTGCGGACAACAACCCTT
TGCAACAGCAATCATCACAAAATACCGTACCAAACGTCCTCAACCAAATTAACCAAATCTTTTCTCCAGA
GGAGCAACGCAGCTTATTACAAGAAGCCATCGAAACCTGCAAGAATTTTGAAAAAACACAATTGTAAGTC
TCGGCTCCAAGAAGGAGATATACCCATGGGTGCGGCCGCGGACTACAAGGATGACGACGACAAGTTCCGG
ACGGGCTCCAAGACACCGCCTCACGGTACCGAGCGCCCATATGCTTGCCCTGTCGAGTCCTGCGATCGCC
GCTTTTCTCGCTCGGATGAGCTTACCCGCCATATCCGCATCCATACCGGTCAGAAGCCCTTCCAGTGTCG
AATCTGCATGCGTAACTTCAGTCGTAGTGACCACCTTACCACCCACATCCGCACCCACACAGGCGAGAAG
CCTTTTGCCTGTGACATTTGTGGGAGGAAGTTTGCCAGGAGTGATGAACGCAAGAGGCATACCAAAATCC
ATCTGCGCGGATCCGGCGGTGGGAGCGGAGGCACCGGCTGGGAAACCTGGGTGTAATAGGTCTAGAGACT
AGAAAAAGGCCGACAAGTCCCGCTCCGCTGAAGATCCTGGCGTAATAGCGAAGAGGCCCGCACCGATCGC
CCTTCCCAACAGTTGCGCAGCCTGAATGGCGAATGGG
[124 nt withheld, positions 808-931]
C
[91 nt withheld, positions 933-1023]
A
[49 nt withheld, positions 1025-1073]
CCTTTGACGTTGGAGTCCACGTTCTTT
[37 nt withheld, positions 1101-1137]
ACCCTATCTCGGTCTATTCTTTTGATTTATAAGGGATTTTGCCGATTTCGGCCTATTGGTTAAAAAATGA
GCTGATTTAACAAAAATTTAACGCGAATTTTAACAAAATATTAACGCTTACAATTTAGGTGGCACTTTTC
GGGGAAATGTGCGCGGAACCCCTATTTGTTTATTTTTCTAAATACATTCAAATATGTATCCGCTCATGAG
ACAATAACCCTGATAAATGCTTCAATAATATTGAAAAAGGAAGAGTATGAGTATTCAACATTTCCGTGTC
GCCCTTATTCCCTTTTTTGCGGCATTTTGCCTTCCTGTTTTTGCTCACCCAGAAACGCTGGTGAAAGTAA
AAGATGCTGAAGATCAGTTGGGTGCACGAGTGGGTTACATCGAACTGGATCTCAACAGCGGTAAGATCCT
TGAGAGTTTTCGCCCCGAAGAACGTTTTCCAATGATGAGCACTTTTAAAGTTCTGCTATGTGGCGCGGTA
TTATCCCGTATTGACGCCGGGCAAGAGCAACTCGGTCGCCGCATACACTATTCTCAGAATGACTTGGTTG
AGTACTCACCAGTCACAGAAAAGCATCTTACGGATGGCATGACAGTAAGAGAATTATGCAGTGCTGCCAT
AACCATGAGTGATAACACTGCGGCCAACTTACTTCTGACAACGATCGGAGGACCGAAGGAGCTAACCGCT
TTTTTGCACAACATGGGGGATCATGTAACTCGCCTTGATCGTTGGGAACCGGAGCTGAATGAAGCCATAC
CAAACGACGAGCGTGACACCACGATGCCTGTAGCAATGGCAACAACGTTGCGCAAACTATTAACTGGCGA
ACTACTTACTCTAGCTTCCCGGCAACAATTAATAGACTGGATGGAGGCGGATAAAGTTGCAGGACCACTT
CTGCGCTCGGCCCTTCCGGCTGGCTGGTTTATTGCTGATAAATCTGGAGCCGGTGAGCGTGGGTCTCGCG
GTATCATTGCAGCACTGGGGCCAGATGGTAAGCCCTCCCGTATCGTAGTTATCTACACGACGGGGAGTCA
GGCAACTATGGATGAACGAAATAGACAGATCGCTGAGATAGGTGCCTCACTGATTAAGCATTGGTAACTG
TCAGACCAAGTTTACTCATATATACTTTAGATTGATTTAAAACTTCATTTTTAATTTAAAAGGATCTAGG
TGAAGATCCTTTTTGATAATCTCATGACCAAAATCCCTTAACGTGAGTTTTCGTTCCACTGAGCGTCAGA
CCCCGTAGAAAAGATCAAAGGATCTTCTTGAGATCCTTTTTTTCTGCGCGTAATCTGCTGCTTGCAAACA
AAAAAACCACCGCTACCAGCGGTGGTTTGTTTGCCGGATCAAGAGCTACCAACTCTTTTTCCGAAGGTAA
CTGGCTTCAGCAGAGCGCAGATACCAAATACTGTCCTTCTAGTGTAGCCGTAGTTAGGCCACCACTTCAA
GAACTCTGTAGCACCGCCTACATACCTCGCTCTGCTAATCCTGTTACCAGTGGCTGCTGCCAGTGGCGAT
AAGTCGTGTCTTACCGGGTTGGACTCAAGACGATAGTTACCGGATAAGGCGCAGCGGTCGGGCTGAACGG
GGGGTTCGTGCACACAGCCCAGCTTGGAGCGAACGACCTACACCGAACTGAGATACCTACAGCGTGAGCT
ATGAGAAAGCGCCACGCTTCCCGAAGGGAGAAAGGCGGACAGGTATCCGGTAAGCGGCAGGGTCGGAACA
GGAGAGCGCACGAGGGAGCTTCCAGGGGGAAACGCCTGGTATCTTTATAGTCCTGTCGGGTTTCGCCACC
TCTGACTTGAGCGTCGATTTTTGTGATGCTCGTCAGGGGGGCGGAGCCTATGGAAAAACGCCAGCAACGC
GGCCTTTTTACGGTTCCTGGCCTTTTGCTGGCCTTTTGCTCACATGTTCTTTCCTGCGTTATCCCCTGAT
TCTGTGGATAACCGTATTACCGCCTTTGAGTGAGCTGATACCGCTCGCCGCAGCCGAACGACCGAGCGCA
GCGAGTCAGTGAGCGAGGAAGCGGAAGAGCGCCTGATGCGGTATTTTCTCCTTACGCATCTGTGCGGTAT
TTCACACCGCATATGGTGCACTCTCAGTACAATCTGCTCTGATGCCGCATAGTTAAGCCAGTATACACTC
CGCTATCGCTACGTGACTGGGTCATGGCTGCGCCCCGACACCCGCCAACACCCGCTGACGCGCCCTGACG
GGCTTGTCTGCTCCCGGCATCCGCTTACAGACAAGCTGTGACCGTCTCCGGGAGCTGCATGTGTCAGAGG
TTTTCACCGTCATCACCGAAACGCGCGAGGCAGCTGCGGTAAAGCTCATCAGCGTGGTCGTGAAGCGATT
CACAGATGTCTGCCTGTTCATCCGCGTCCAGCTCGTTGAGTTTCTCCAGAAGCGTTAATGTCTGGCTTCT
GATAAAGCGGGCCATGTTAAGGGCGGTTTTTTCCTGTTTGGTCACTGATGCCTCCGTGTAAGGGGGATTT
CTGTTCATGGGGGTAATGATACCGATGAAACGAGAGAGGATGCTCACGATACGGGTTACTGATGATGAAC
ATGCCCGGTTACTGGAACGG
